LOCUS       Exported 11734 bp ds-DNA circular SYN 09-DEC-2021
DEFINITION  Expresses RfxCas13d in mammalian cells, localized in the nucleus.
            For cloning of guide RNAs compatible with RfxCas13d. Contains a 5'
            direct repeat. Clone using BsmBI. F overhang aaac. R overhang aaaa.
ACCESSION   .
VERSION     .
KEYWORDS    pLentiRNACRISPR_005 - hU6-DR_BsmBI-EFS-RfxCas13d-NLS-2A-Puro-WPRE
SOURCE      synthetic DNA construct
  ORGANISM  synthetic DNA construct
REFERENCE   1 (bases 1 to 11734)
  AUTHORS   Wessels HH, Mendez-Mancilla A, Guo X, Legut M, Daniloski Z, Sanjana
            NE
  TITLE     Massively parallel Cas13 screens reveal principles for guide RNA
            design.
  JOURNAL   Nat Biotechnol. 2020 Jun;38(6):722-727. doi:
            10.1038/s41587-020-0456-9. Epub 2020 Mar 16.
  PUBMED    32518401
REFERENCE   2 (bases 1 to 11734)
  AUTHORS   .
  TITLE     Direct Submission
  JOURNAL   Exported Dec 9, 2021 from SnapGene Server 1.1.58
            http://www.snapgene.com
FEATURES             Location/Qualifiers
     source          1..11734
                     /organism="synthetic DNA construct"
                     /mol_type="other DNA"
     enhancer        1..380
                     /label=CMV enhancer
                     /note="human cytomegalovirus immediate early enhancer"
     promoter        382..580
                     /label=CMV promoter
                     /note="human cytomegalovirus (CMV) immediate early
                     promoter"
     primer_bind     535..555
                     /label=CMV-F
                     /note="Human CMV immediate early promoter, forward primer"
     LTR             598..778
                     /label=5' LTR (truncated)
                     /note="truncated 5' long terminal repeat (LTR) from HIV-1"
     misc_feature    825..950
                     /label=HIV-1 Psi
                     /note="packaging signal of human immunodeficiency virus
                     type 1"
     misc_feature    1443..1676
                     /label=RRE
                     /note="The Rev response element (RRE) of HIV-1 allows for
                     Rev-dependent mRNA export from the nucleus to the
                     cytoplasm."
     CDS             1861..1905
                     /codon_start=1
                     /product="antigenic peptide corresponding to amino acids
                     655 to 669 of the HIV envelope protein gp41 (Lutje Hulsik
                     et al., 2013)"
                     /label=gp41 peptide
                     /note="recognized by the 2H10 single-chain llama nanobody"
                     /translation="KNEQELLELDKWASL"
     misc_feature    2203..2320
                     /label=cPPT/CTS
                     /note="central polypurine tract and central termination
                     sequence of HIV-1"
     promoter        2371..2611
                     /label=U6 promoter
                     /note="RNA polymerase III promoter for human U6 snRNA"
     primer_bind     2371..2391
                     /label=hU6-F
                     /note="Human U6 promoter, forward primer"
     primer_bind     2542..2561
                     /label=LKO.1 5'
                     /note="Human U6 promoter, forward primer"
     misc_RNA        2621..2650
                     /label=RfxCas13d DR30
                     /note="5' processed 30-base direct repeat for an RfxCas13d
                     gRNA (Konermann et al., 2018)"
     promoter        2729..2940
                     /label=EF-1-alpha core promoter
                     /note="core promoter for human elongation factor
                     EF-1-alpha"
     CDS             2965..5862
                     /codon_start=1
                     /product="RNA-targeting Type VI CRISPR protein from
                     Ruminococcus flavefaciens strain XPD3002 (Konermann et al.,
                     2018)"
                     /label=RfxCas13d
                     /translation="MIEKKKSFAKGMGVKSTLVSGSKVYMTTFAEGSDARLEKIVEGDS
                     IRSVNEGEAFSAEMADKNAGYKIGNAKFSHPKGYAVVANNPLYTGPVQQDMLGLKETLE
                     KRYFGESADGNDNICIQVIHNILDIEKILAEYITNAAYAVNNISGLDKDIIGFGKFSTV
                     YTYDEFKDPEHHRAAFNNNDKLINAIKAQYDEFDNFLDNPRLGYFGQAFFSKEGRNYII
                     NYGNECYDILALLSGLRHWVVHNNEEESRISRTWLYNLDKNLDNEYISTLNYLYDRITN
                     ELTNSFSKNSAANVNYIAETLGINPAEFAEQYFRFSIMKEQKNLGFNITKLREVMLDRK
                     DMSEIRKNHKVFDSIRTKVYTMMDFVIYRYYIEEDAKVAAANKSLPDNEKSLSEKDIFV
                     INLRGSFNDDQKDALYYDEANRIWRKLENIMHNIKEFRGNKTREYKKKDAPRLPRILPA
                     GRDVSAFSKLMYALTMFLDGKEINDLLTTLINKFDNIQSFLKVMPLIGVNAKFVEEYAF
                     FKDSAKIADELRLIKSFARMGEPIADARRAMYIDAIRILGTNLSYDELKALADTFSLDE
                     NGNKLKKGKHGMRNFIINNVISNKRFHYLIRYGDPAHLHEIAKNEAVVKFVLGRIADIQ
                     KKQGQNGKNQIDRYYETCIGKDKGKSVSEKVDALTKIITGMNYDQFDKKRSVIEDTGRE
                     NAEREKFKKIISLYLTVIYHILKNIVNINARYVIGFHCVERDAQLYKEKGYDINLKKLE
                     EKGFSSVTKLCAGIDETAPDKRKDVEKEMAERAKESIDSLESANPKLYANYIKYSDEKK
                     AEEFTRQINREKAKTALNAYLRNTKWNVIIREDLLRIDNKTCTLFRNKAVHLEVARYVH
                     AYINDIAEVNSYFQLYHYIMQRIIMNERYEKSSGKVSEYFDAVNDEKKYNDRLLKLLCV
                     PFGYCIPRFKNLSIEALFDRNEAAKFDKEKKKVSGN"
     CDS             5863..5910
                     /codon_start=1
                     /product="bipartite nuclear localization signal from
                     nucleoplasmin"
                     /label=nucleoplasmin NLS
                     /translation="KRPAATKKAGQAKKKK"
     CDS             5920..5976
                     /codon_start=1
                     /product="2A peptide from porcine teschovirus-1
                     polyprotein"
                     /label=P2A
                     /note="Eukaryotic ribosomes fail to insert a peptide bond
                     between the Gly and Pro residues, yielding separate
                     polypeptides."
                     /translation="ATNFSLLKQAGDVEENPGP"
     CDS             5977..6573
                     /codon_start=1
                     /gene="pac from Streptomyces alboniger"
                     /product="puromycin N-acetyltransferase"
                     /label=PuroR
                     /note="confers resistance to puromycin"
                     /translation="TEYKPTVRLATRDDVPRAVRTLAAAFADYPATRHTVDPDRHIERV
                     TELQELFLTRVGLDIGKVWVADDGAAVAVWTTPESVEAGAVFAEIGPRMAELSGSRLAA
                     QQQMEGLLAPHRPKEPAWFLATVGVSPDHQGKGLGSAVVLPGVEAAERAGVPAFLETSA
                     PRNLPFYERLGFTVTADVEVPEGPRTWCMTRKPGA"
     primer_bind     6470..6490
                     /label=Puro-F
                     /note="Puromycin resistance gene, forward primer"
     misc_feature    6589..7177
                     /label=WPRE
                     /note="woodchuck hepatitis virus posttranscriptional
                     regulatory element"
     primer_bind     complement(6642..6662)
                     /label=WPRE-R
                     /note="WPRE, reverse primer"
     CDS             complement(7060..7071)
                     /codon_start=1
                     /product="Factor Xa recognition and cleavage site"
                     /label=Factor Xa site
                     /translation="IEGR"
     LTR             7249..7482
                     /label=3' LTR (Delta-U3)
                     /note="self-inactivating 3' long terminal repeat (LTR) from
                     HIV-1"
     primer_bind     complement(7508..7525)
                     /label=BGH-rev
                     /note="Bovine growth hormone terminator, reverse primer.
                     Also called BGH reverse"
     polyA_signal    7514..7738
                     /label=bGH poly(A) signal
                     /note="bovine growth hormone polyadenylation signal"
     rep_origin      7784..8212
                     /direction=RIGHT
                     /label=f1 ori
                     /note="f1 bacteriophage origin of replication; arrow
                     indicates direction of (+) strand synthesis"
     primer_bind     complement(7871..7890)
                     /label=F1ori-R
                     /note="F1 origin, reverse primer"
     primer_bind     8081..8102
                     /label=F1ori-F
                     /note="F1 origin, forward primer"
     primer_bind     complement(8221..8241)
                     /label=pBABE 3'
                     /note="SV40 enhancer, reverse primer for pBABE vectors"
     promoter        8226..8555
                     /label=SV40 promoter
                     /note="SV40 enhancer and early promoter"
     rep_origin      8406..8541
                     /label=SV40 ori
                     /note="SV40 origin of replication"
     primer_bind     8468..8487
                     /label=SV40pro-F
                     /note="SV40 promoter/origin, forward primer"
     promoter        8603..8650
                     /label=EM7 promoter
                     /note="synthetic bacterial promoter "
     CDS             8669..9043
                     /codon_start=1
                     /gene="Sh ble from Streptoalloteichus hindustanus"
                     /product="antibiotic-binding protein"
                     /label=BleoR
                     /note="confers resistance to bleomycin, phleomycin, and
                     Zeocin(TM)"
                     /translation="MAKLTSAVPVLTARDVAGAVEFWTDRLGFSRDFVEDDFAGVVRDD
                     VTLFISAVQDQVVPDNTLAWVWVRGLDELYAEWSEVVSTNFRDASGPAMTEIGEQPWGR
                     EFALRDPAGNCVHFVAEEQD"
     polyA_signal    9173..9294
                     /label=SV40 poly(A) signal
                     /note="SV40 polyadenylation signal"
     primer_bind     complement(9210..9229)
                     /label=SV40pA-R
                     /note="SV40 polyA, reverse primer"
     primer_bind     9264..9283
                     /label=EBV-rev
                     /note="SV40 polyA terminator, reverse primer"
     primer_bind     complement(9343..9359)
                     /label=M13 rev
                     /note="common sequencing primer, one of multiple similar
                     variants"
     primer_bind     complement(9343..9359)
                     /label=M13 Reverse
                     /note="In lacZ gene. Also called M13-rev"
     primer_bind     complement(9356..9378)
                     /label=M13/pUC Reverse
                     /note="In lacZ gene"
     protein_bind    9367..9383
                     /label=lac operator
                     /bound_moiety="lac repressor encoded by lacI"
                     /note="The lac repressor binds to the lac operator to
                     inhibit transcription in E. coli. This inhibition can be
                     relieved by adding lactose or
                     isopropyl-beta-D-thiogalactopyranoside (IPTG)."
     promoter        complement(9391..9421)
                     /label=lac promoter
                     /note="promoter for the E. coli lac operon"
     protein_bind    9436..9457
                     /label=CAP binding site
                     /bound_moiety="E. coli catabolite activator protein"
                     /note="CAP binding activates transcription in the presence
                     of cAMP."
     primer_bind     complement(9574..9591)
                     /label=L4440
                     /note="L4440 vector, forward primer"
     rep_origin      complement(9745..10333)
                     /direction=LEFT
                     /label=ori
                     /note="high-copy-number ColE1/pMB1/pBR322/pUC origin of
                     replication"
     primer_bind     complement(9825..9844)
                     /label=pBR322ori-F
                     /note="pBR322 origin, forward primer"
     CDS             complement(10504..11364)
                     /codon_start=1
                     /gene="bla"
                     /product="beta-lactamase"
                     /label=AmpR
                     /note="confers resistance to ampicillin, carbenicillin, and
                     related antibiotics"
                     /translation="MSIQHFRVALIPFFAAFCLPVFAHPETLVKVKDAEDQLGARVGYI
                     ELDLNSGKILESFRPEERFPMMSTFKVLLCGAVLSRIDAGQEQLGRRIHYSQNDLVEYS
                     PVTEKHLTDGMTVRELCSAAITMSDNTAANLLLTTIGGPKELTAFLHNMGDHVTRLDRW
                     EPELNEAIPNDERDTTMPVAMATTLRKLLTGELLTLASRQQLIDWMEADKVAGPLLRSA
                     LPAGWFIADKSGAGERGSRGIIAALGPDGKPSRIVVIYTTGSQATMDERNRQIAEIGAS
                     LIKHW"
     primer_bind     11127..11146
                     /label=Amp-R
                     /note="Ampicillin resistance gene, reverse primer"
     promoter        complement(11365..11469)
                     /gene="bla"
                     /label=AmpR promoter
     primer_bind     complement(11544..11563)
                     /label=pRS-marker
                     /note="pRS vectors, use to sequence yeast selectable
                     marker"
ORIGIN
        1 gacattgatt attgactagt tattaatagt aatcaattac ggggtcatta gttcatagcc
       61 catatatgga gttccgcgtt acataactta cggtaaatgg cccgcctggc tgaccgccca
      121 acgacccccg cccattgacg tcaataatga cgtatgttcc catagtaacg ccaataggga
      181 ctttccattg acgtcaatgg gtggagtatt tacggtaaac tgcccacttg gcagtacatc
      241 aagtgtatca tatgccaagt acgcccccta ttgacgtcaa tgacggtaaa tggcccgcct
      301 ggcattatgc ccagtacatg accttatggg actttcctac ttggcagtac atctacgtat
      361 tagtcatcgc tattaccatg gtgatgcggt tttggcagta catcaatggg cgtggatagc
      421 ggtttgactc acggggattt ccaagtctcc accccattga cgtcaatggg agtttgtttt
      481 ggcaccaaaa tcaacgggac tttccaaaat gtcgtaacaa ctccgcccca ttgacgcaaa
      541 tgggcggtag gcgtgtacgg tgggaggtct atataagcag cgcgttttgc ctgtactggg
      601 tctctctggt tagaccagat ctgagcctgg gagctctctg gctaactagg gaacccactg
      661 cttaagcctc aataaagctt gccttgagtg cttcaagtag tgtgtgcccg tctgttgtgt
      721 gactctggta actagagatc cctcagaccc ttttagtcag tgtggaaaat ctctagcagt
      781 ggcgcccgaa cagggacttg aaagcgaaag ggaaaccaga ggagctctct cgacgcagga
      841 ctcggcttgc tgaagcgcgc acggcaagag gcgaggggcg gcgactggtg agtacgccaa
      901 aaattttgac tagcggaggc tagaaggaga gagatgggtg cgagagcgtc agtattaagc
      961 gggggagaat tagatcgcga tgggaaaaaa ttcggttaag gccaggggga aagaaaaaat
     1021 ataaattaaa acatatagta tgggcaagca gggagctaga acgattcgca gttaatcctg
     1081 gcctgttaga aacatcagaa ggctgtagac aaatactggg acagctacaa ccatcccttc
     1141 agacaggatc agaagaactt agatcattat ataatacagt agcaaccctc tattgtgtgc
     1201 atcaaaggat agagataaaa gacaccaagg aagctttaga caagatagag gaagagcaaa
     1261 acaaaagtaa gaccaccgca cagcaagcgg ccgctgatct tcagacctgg aggaggagat
     1321 atgagggaca attggagaag tgaattatat aaatataaag tagtaaaaat tgaaccatta
     1381 ggagtagcac ccaccaaggc aaagagaaga gtggtgcaga gagaaaaaag agcagtggga
     1441 ataggagctt tgttccttgg gttcttggga gcagcaggaa gcactatggg cgcagcgtca
     1501 atgacgctga cggtacaggc cagacaatta ttgtctggta tagtgcagca gcagaacaat
     1561 ttgctgaggg ctattgaggc gcaacagcat ctgttgcaac tcacagtctg gggcatcaag
     1621 cagctccagg caagaatcct ggctgtggaa agatacctaa aggatcaaca gctcctgggg
     1681 atttggggtt gctctggaaa actcatttgc accactgctg tgccttggaa tgctagttgg
     1741 agtaataaat ctctggaaca gatttggaat cacacgacct ggatggagtg ggacagagaa
     1801 attaacaatt acacaagctt aatacactcc ttaattgaag aatcgcaaaa ccagcaagaa
     1861 aagaatgaac aagaattatt ggaattagat aaatgggcaa gtttgtggaa ttggtttaac
     1921 ataacaaatt ggctgtggta tataaaatta ttcataatga tagtaggagg cttggtaggt
     1981 ttaagaatag tttttgctgt actttctata gtgaatagag ttaggcaggg atattcacca
     2041 ttatcgtttc agacccacct cccaaccccg aggggacccg acaggcccga aggaatagaa
     2101 gaagaaggtg gagagagaga cagagacaga tccattcgat tagtgaacgg atcggcactg
     2161 cgtgcgccaa ttctgcagac aaatggcagt attcatccac aattttaaaa gaaaaggggg
     2221 gattgggggg tacagtgcag gggaaagaat agtagacata atagcaacag acatacaaac
     2281 taaagaatta caaaaacaaa ttacaaaaat tcaaaatttt cgggtttatt acagggacag
     2341 cagagatcca gtttggttaa ttaaggtacc gagggcctat ttcccatgat tccttcatat
     2401 ttgcatatac gatacaaggc tgttagagag ataattggaa ttaatttgac tgtaaacaca
     2461 aagatattag tacaaaatac gtgacgtaga aagtaataat ttcttgggta gtttgcagtt
     2521 ttaaaattat gttttaaaat ggactatcat atgcttaccg taacttgaaa gtatttcgat
     2581 ttcttggctt tatatatctt gtggaaagga cgaaacaccg aacccctacc aactggtcgg
     2641 ggtttgaaac ggagacggac gtctcttttt tttgaattcg ctagctaggt cttgaaagga
     2701 gtgggaattg gctccggtgc ccgtcagtgg gcagagcgca catcgcccac agtccccgag
     2761 aagttggggg gaggggtcgg caattgatcc ggtgcctaga gaaggtggcg cggggtaaac
     2821 tgggaaagtg atgtcgtgta ctggctccgc ctttttcccg agggtggggg agaaccgtat
     2881 ataagtgcag tagtcgccgt gaacgttctt tttcgcaacg ggtttgccgc cagaacacag
     2941 gaccggttct agagcgctgc caccatgatc gaaaaaaaaa agtccttcgc caagggcatg
     3001 ggcgtgaagt ccacactcgt gtccggctcc aaagtgtaca tgacaacctt cgccgaaggc
     3061 agcgacgcca ggctggaaaa gatcgtggag ggcgacagca tcaggagcgt gaatgagggc
     3121 gaggccttca gcgctgaaat ggccgataaa aacgccggct ataagatcgg caacgccaaa
     3181 ttcagccatc ctaagggcta cgccgtggtg gctaacaacc ctctgtatac aggacccgtc
     3241 cagcaggata tgctcggcct gaaggaaact ctggaaaaga ggtacttcgg cgagagcgct
     3301 gatggcaatg acaatatttg tatccaggtg atccataaca tcctggacat tgaaaaaatc
     3361 ctcgccgaat acattaccaa cgccgcctac gccgtcaaca atatctccgg cctggataag
     3421 gacattattg gattcggcaa gttctccaca gtgtatacct acgacgaatt caaagacccc
     3481 gagcaccata gggccgcttt caacaataac gataagctca tcaacgccat caaggcccag
     3541 tatgacgagt tcgacaactt cctcgataac cccagactcg gctatttcgg ccaggccttt
     3601 ttcagcaagg agggcagaaa ttacatcatc aattacggca acgaatgcta tgacattctg
     3661 gccctcctga gcggactgag gcactgggtg gtccataaca acgaagaaga gtccaggatc
     3721 tccaggacct ggctctacaa cctcgataag aacctcgaca acgaatacat ctccaccctc
     3781 aactacctct acgacaggat caccaatgag ctgaccaact ccttctccaa gaactccgcc
     3841 gccaacgtga actatattgc cgaaactctg ggaatcaacc ctgccgaatt cgccgaacaa
     3901 tatttcagat tcagcattat gaaagagcag aaaaacctcg gattcaatat caccaagctc
     3961 agggaagtga tgctggacag gaaggatatg tccgagatca ggaaaaatca taaggtgttc
     4021 gactccatca ggaccaaggt ctacaccatg atggactttg tgatttatag gtattacatc
     4081 gaagaggatg ccaaggtggc tgccgccaat aagtccctcc ccgataatga gaagtccctg
     4141 agcgagaagg atatctttgt gattaacctg aggggctcct tcaacgacga ccagaaggat
     4201 gccctctact acgatgaagc taatagaatt tggagaaagc tcgaaaatat catgcacaac
     4261 atcaaggaat ttaggggaaa caagacaaga gagtataaga agaaggacgc ccctagactg
     4321 cccagaatcc tgcccgctgg ccgtgatgtt tccgccttca gcaaactcat gtatgccctg
     4381 accatgttcc tggatggcaa ggagatcaac gacctcctga ccaccctgat taataaattc
     4441 gataacatcc agagcttcct gaaggtgatg cctctcatcg gagtcaacgc taagttcgtg
     4501 gaggaatacg cctttttcaa agactccgcc aagatcgccg atgagctgag gctgatcaag
     4561 tccttcgcta gaatgggaga acctattgcc gatgccagga gggccatgta tatcgacgcc
     4621 atccgtattt taggaaccaa cctgtcctat gatgagctca aggccctcgc cgacaccttt
     4681 tccctggacg agaacggaaa caagctcaag aaaggcaagc acggcatgag aaatttcatt
     4741 attaataacg tgatcagcaa taaaaggttc cactacctga tcagatacgg tgatcctgcc
     4801 cacctccatg agatcgccaa aaacgaggcc gtggtgaagt tcgtgctcgg caggatcgct
     4861 gacatccaga aaaaacaggg ccagaacggc aagaaccaga tcgacaggta ctacgaaact
     4921 tgtatcggaa aggataaggg caagagcgtg agcgaaaagg tggacgctct cacaaagatc
     4981 atcaccggaa tgaactacga ccaattcgac aagaaaagga gcgtcattga ggacaccggc
     5041 agggaaaacg ccgagaggga gaagtttaaa aagatcatca gcctgtacct caccgtgatc
     5101 taccacatcc tcaagaatat tgtcaatatc aacgccaggt acgtcatcgg attccattgc
     5161 gtcgagcgtg atgctcaact gtacaaggag aaaggctacg acatcaatct caagaaactg
     5221 gaagagaagg gattcagctc cgtcaccaag ctctgcgctg gcattgatga aactgccccc
     5281 gataagagaa aggacgtgga aaaggagatg gctgaaagag ccaaggagag cattgacagc
     5341 ctcgagagcg ccaaccccaa gctgtatgcc aattacatca aatacagcga cgagaagaaa
     5401 gccgaggagt tcaccaggca gattaacagg gagaaggcca aaaccgccct gaacgcctac
     5461 ctgaggaaca ccaagtggaa tgtgatcatc agggaggacc tcctgagaat tgacaacaag
     5521 acatgtaccc tgttcagaaa caaggccgtc cacctggaag tggccaggta tgtccacgcc
     5581 tatatcaacg acattgccga ggtcaattcc tacttccaac tgtaccatta catcatgcag
     5641 agaattatca tgaatgagag gtacgagaaa agcagcggaa aggtgtccga gtacttcgac
     5701 gctgtgaatg acgagaagaa gtacaacgat aggctcctga aactgctgtg tgtgcctttc
     5761 ggctactgta tccccaggtt taagaacctg agcatcgagg ccctgttcga taggaacgag
     5821 gccgccaagt tcgacaagga gaaaaagaag gtgtccggca ataagcgacc tgccgccaca
     5881 aagaaggctg gacaggctaa gaagaagaaa ggatccggcg caacaaactt ctctctgctg
     5941 aaacaagccg gagatgtcga agagaatcct ggaccgaccg agtacaagcc cacggtgcgc
     6001 ctcgccaccc gcgacgacgt ccccagggcc gtacgcaccc tcgccgccgc gttcgccgac
     6061 taccccgcca cgcgccacac cgtcgatccg gaccgccaca tcgagcgggt caccgagctg
     6121 caagaactct tcctcacgcg cgtcgggctc gacatcggca aggtgtgggt cgcggacgac
     6181 ggcgccgcgg tggcggtctg gaccacgccg gagagcgtcg aagcgggggc ggtgttcgcc
     6241 gagatcggcc cgcgcatggc cgagttgagc ggttcccggc tggccgcgca gcaacagatg
     6301 gaaggcctcc tggcgccgca ccggcccaag gagcccgcgt ggttcctggc caccgtcgga
     6361 gtctcgcccg accaccaggg caagggtctg ggcagcgccg tcgtgctccc cggagtggag
     6421 gcggccgagc gcgccggggt gcccgccttc ctggagacct ccgcgccccg caacctcccc
     6481 ttctacgagc ggctcggctt caccgtcacc gccgacgtcg aggtgcccga aggaccgcgc
     6541 acctggtgca tgacccgcaa gcccggtgcc tgaacgcgtt aagtcgacaa tcaacctctg
     6601 gattacaaaa tttgtgaaag attgactggt attcttaact atgttgctcc ttttacgcta
     6661 tgtggatacg ctgctttaat gcctttgtat catgctattg cttcccgtat ggctttcatt
     6721 ttctcctcct tgtataaatc ctggttgctg tctctttatg aggagttgtg gcccgttgtc
     6781 aggcaacgtg gcgtggtgtg cactgtgttt gctgacgcaa cccccactgg ttggggcatt
     6841 gccaccacct gtcagctcct ttccgggact ttcgctttcc ccctccctat tgccacggcg
     6901 gaactcatcg ccgcctgcct tgcccgctgc tggacagggg ctcggctgtt gggcactgac
     6961 aattccgtgg tgttgtcggg gaaatcatcg tcctttcctt ggctgctcgc ctgtgttgcc
     7021 acctggattc tgcgcgggac gtccttctgc tacgtccctt cggccctcaa tccagcggac
     7081 cttccttccc gcggcctgct gccggctctg cggcctcttc cgcgtcttcg ccttcgccct
     7141 cagacgagtc ggatctccct ttgggccgcc tccccgcgtc gactttaaga ccaatgactt
     7201 acaaggcagc tgtagatctt agccactttt taaaagaaaa ggggggactg gaagggctaa
     7261 ttcactccca acgaagacaa gatctgcttt ttgcttgtac tgggtctctc tggttagacc
     7321 agatctgagc ctgggagctc tctggctaac tagggaaccc actgcttaag cctcaataaa
     7381 gcttgccttg agtgcttcaa gtagtgtgtg cccgtctgtt gtgtgactct ggtaactaga
     7441 gatccctcag acccttttag tcagtgtgga aaatctctag cagggcccgt ttaaacccgc
     7501 tgatcagcct cgactgtgcc ttctagttgc cagccatctg ttgtttgccc ctcccccgtg
     7561 ccttccttga ccctggaagg tgccactccc actgtccttt cctaataaaa tgaggaaatt
     7621 gcatcgcatt gtctgagtag gtgtcattct attctggggg gtggggtggg gcaggacagc
     7681 aagggggagg attgggaaga caatagcagg catgctgggg atgcggtggg ctctatggct
     7741 tctgaggcgg aaagaaccag ctggggctct agggggtatc cccnnnnnnn nnnnnnnnnn
     7801 nnnnnnnnnn nnnnnnnnnn nnnnnnnnnn nnnnnnnnnn nnnnnnnnnn nnnnnnnnnn
     7861 nnnnnnnnnn nnnnnnnnnn nnnnnnnnnn nnnnnnnnnn nnnnnnncnn nnnnnnnnnn
     7921 nnnnnnnnnn nnnnnnnnnn nnnnnnnnnn nnnnnnnnnn nnnnnnnnnn nnnnnnnnnn
     7981 nnnnnnnnnn nnnnnnnnna nnnnnnnnnn nnnnnnnnnn nnnnnnnnnn nnnnnnnnnn
     8041 nnnnnnnnnc ctttgacgtt ggagtccacg ttctttaata gtggactctt gttccaaact
     8101 ggaacaacac tcaaccctat ctcggtctat tcttttgatt tataagggat tttgccgatt
     8161 tcggcctatt ggttaaaaaa tgagctgatt taacaaaaat ttaacgcgaa ttaattctgt
     8221 ggaatgtgtg tcagttaggg tgtggaaagt ccccaggctc cccagcaggc agaagtatgc
     8281 aaagcatgca tctcaattag tcagcaacca ggtgtggaaa gtccccaggc tccccagcag
     8341 gcagaagtat gcaaagcatg catctcaatt agtcagcaac catagtcccg cccctaactc
     8401 cgcccatccc gcccctaact ccgcccagtt ccgcccattc tccgccccat ggctgactaa
     8461 ttttttttat ttatgcagag gccgaggccg cctctgcctc tgagctattc cagaagtagt
     8521 gaggaggctt ttttggaggc ctaggctttt gcaaaaagct cccgggagct tgtatatcca
     8581 ttttcggatc tgatcagcac gtgttgacaa ttaatcatcg gcatagtata tcggcatagt
     8641 ataatacgac aaggtgagga actaaaccat ggccaagttg accagtgccg ttccggtgct
     8701 caccgcgcgc gacgtcgccg gagcggtcga gttctggacc gaccggctcg ggttctcccg
     8761 ggacttcgtg gaggacgact tcgccggtgt ggtccgggac gacgtgaccc tgttcatcag
     8821 cgcggtccag gaccaggtgg tgccggacaa caccctggcc tgggtgtggg tgcgcggcct
     8881 ggacgagctg tacgccgagt ggtcggaggt cgtgtccacg aacttccggg acgcctccgg
     8941 gccggccatg accgagatcg gcgagcagcc gtgggggcgg gagttcgccc tgcgcgaccc
     9001 ggccggcaac tgcgtgcact tcgtggccga ggagcaggac tgacacgtgc tacgagattt
     9061 cgattccacc gccgccttct atgaaaggtt gggcttcgga atcgttttcc gggacgccgg
     9121 ctggatgatc ctccagcgcg gggatctcat gctggagttc ttcgcccacc ccaacttgtt
     9181 tattgcagct tataatggtt acaaataaag caatagcatc acaaatttca caaataaagc
     9241 atttttttca ctgcattcta gttgtggttt gtccaaactc atcaatgtat cttatcatgt
     9301 ctgtataccg tcgacctcta gctagagctt ggcgtaatca tggtcatagc tgtttcctgt
     9361 gtgaaattgt tatccgctca caattccaca caacatacga gccggaagca taaagtgtaa
     9421 agcctggggt gcctaatgag tgagctaact cacattaatt gcgttgcgct cactgcccgc
     9481 tttccagtcg ggaaacctgt cgtgccagct gcattaatga atcggccaac gcgcggggag
     9541 aggcggtttg cgtattgggc gctcttccgc ttcctcgctc actgactcgc tgcgctcggt
     9601 cgttcggctg cggcgagcgg tatcagctca ctcaaaggcg gtaatacggt tatccacaga
     9661 atcaggggat aacgcaggaa agaacatgtg agcaaaaggc cagcaaaagg ccaggaaccg
     9721 taaaaaggcc gcgttgctgg cgtttttcca taggctccgc ccccctgacg agcatcacaa
     9781 aaatcgacgc tcaagtcaga ggtggcgaaa cccgacagga ctataaagat accaggcgtt
     9841 tccccctgga agctccctcg tgcgctctcc tgttccgacc ctgccgctta ccggatacct
     9901 gtccgccttt ctcccttcgg gaagcgtggc gctttctcat agctcacgct gtaggtatct
     9961 cagttcggtg taggtcgttc gctccaagct gggctgtgtg cacgaacccc ccgttcagcc
    10021 cgaccgctgc gccttatccg gtaactatcg tcttgagtcc aacccggtaa gacacgactt
    10081 atcgccactg gcagcagcca ctggtaacag gattagcaga gcgaggtatg taggcggtgc
    10141 tacagagttc ttgaagtggt ggcctaacta cggctacact agaagaacag tatttggtat
    10201 ctgcgctctg ctgaagccag ttaccttcgg aaaaagagtt ggtagctctt gatccggcaa
    10261 acaaaccacc gctggtagcg gtggtttttt tgtttgcaag cagcagatta cgcgcagaaa
    10321 aaaaggatct caagaagatc ctttgatctt ttctacgggg tctgacgctc agtggaacga
    10381 aaactcacgt taagggattt tggtcatgag attatcaaaa aggatcttca cctagatcct
    10441 tttaaattaa aaatgaagtt ttaaatcaat ctaaagtata tatgagtaaa cttggtctga
    10501 cagttaccaa tgcttaatca gtgaggcacc tatctcagcg atctgtctat ttcgttcatc
    10561 catagttgcc tgactccccg tcgtgtagat aactacgata cgggagggct taccatctgg
    10621 ccccagtgct gcaatgatac cgcgagaccc acgctcaccg gctccagatt tatcagcaat
    10681 aaaccagcca gccggaaggg ccgagcgcag aagtggtcct gcaactttat ccgcctccat
    10741 ccagtctatt aattgttgcc gggaagctag agtaagtagt tcgccagtta atagtttgcg
    10801 caacgttgtt gccattgcta caggcatcgt ggtgtcacgc tcgtcgtttg gtatggcttc
    10861 attcagctcc ggttcccaac gatcaaggcg agttacatga tcccccatgt tgtgcaaaaa
    10921 agcggttagc tccttcggtc ctccgatcgt tgtcagaagt aagttggccg cagtgttatc
    10981 actcatggtt atggcagcac tgcataattc tcttactgtc atgccatccg taagatgctt
    11041 ttctgtgact ggtgagtact caaccaagtc attctgagaa tagtgtatgc ggcgaccgag
    11101 ttgctcttgc ccggcgtcaa tacgggataa taccgcgcca catagcagaa ctttaaaagt
    11161 gctcatcatt ggaaaacgtt cttcggggcg aaaactctca aggatcttac cgctgttgag
    11221 atccagttcg atgtaaccca ctcgtgcacc caactgatct tcagcatctt ttactttcac
    11281 cagcgtttct gggtgagcaa aaacaggaag gcaaaatgcc gcaaaaaagg gaataagggc
    11341 gacacggaaa tgttgaatac tcatactctt cctttttcaa tattattgaa gcatttatca
    11401 gggttattgt ctcatgagcg gatacatatt tgaatgtatt tagaaaaata aacaaatagg
    11461 ggttccgcgc acatttcccc gaaaagtgcc acctgacgtc gacggatcgg gagatctccc
    11521 gatcccctat ggtgcactct cagtacaatc tgctctgatg ccgcatagtt aagccagtat
    11581 ctgctccctg cttgtgtgtt ggaggtcgct gagtagtgcg cgagcaaaat ttaagctaca
    11641 acaaggcaag gcttgaccga caattgcatg aagaatctgc ttagggttag gcgttttgcg
    11701 ctgcttcgcg atgtacgggc cagatatacg cgtt
//
