[The description below was written by a language model from this plasmid's Addgene catalogue record and the feature table of its GenBank file.]
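Description:
pLentiRNACRISPR_005 is an 11.7 kb all-in-one lentiviral vector built on the lentiCRISPRv2 backbone for delivering the RNA-targeting CRISPR effector RfxCas13d (CasRx) together with a guide RNA to mammalian cells. It is propagated in E. coli as a high-copy plasmid through a ColE1/pUC-type origin with ampicillin selection. The backbone outside the viral region also carries an f1 origin and an SV40/EM7-driven bleomycin (Zeocin) resistance cassette. The transfer cassette has a third-generation design. A CMV enhancer/promoter fused to a truncated HIV-1 5' LTR drives genomic RNA production in packaging cells. This is followed by the Psi packaging signal, RRE and cPPT/CTS, and the cassette ends in a self-inactivating Delta-U3 3' LTR with a downstream bGH polyadenylation signal.

Two expression units sit between the LTRs. A human U6 Pol III promoter drives the processed 30-base RfxCas13d direct repeat, placed 5' of a BsmBI cloning site into which annealed spacer oligos or guide libraries are ligated through defined overhangs. This gives guides in the direct repeat–spacer orientation that Cas13d requires. Downstream, the short EF-1-alpha core promoter (EFS) expresses RfxCas13d fused at its C terminus to a bipartite nucleoplasmin NLS, which directs the enzyme to the nucleus. A P2A peptide links this to puromycin N-acetyltransferase so that transduced cells can be selected with puromycin from the same transcript, and a WPRE enhances expression. The catalogue lists the insert species as human, but the feature table attributes the Cas13d coding sequence to Ruminococcus flavefaciens. The associated publication concerns massively parallel Cas13 screens, which fits use in single-vector transcript knockdown and pooled guide RNA screening.
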