Addgene plasmid #138147: pLentiRNACRISPR_005 - hU6-DR_BsmBI-EFS-RfxCas13d-NLS-2A-Puro-WPRE
Purpose: Expresses RfxCas13d in mammalian cells, localized in the nucleus. For cloning of guide RNAs compatible with RfxCas13d. Contains a 5' direct repeat. Clone using BsmBI. F overhang aaac. R overhang aaaa
Depositing lab: Neville Sanjana. Depositing organization: New York Genome Center. Publication: Massively parallel Cas13 screens reveal principles for guide RNA design. Wessels HH, Mendez-Mancilla A, Guo X, Legut M, Daniloski Z, Sanjana NE. Nat Biotechnol. 2020 Jun;38(6):722-727. doi: 10.1038/s41587-020-0456-9. Epub 2020 Mar 16. PubMed 32518401.
Backbone
  Vector backbone: lentiCRISPRv2
  Vector type: Lentiviral
Growth in bacteria
  Bacterial resistance: Ampicillin, 100 μg/mL
  Growth temperature: 37°C
  Growth strain: NEB Stable
  Copy number: High Copy
Gene/Insert
  Gene/Insert name: CasRx
  Species: H. sapiens (human)
  Tag / fusion protein: NLS (C terminal on insert)
  Cloning method: Gibson Cloning
Terms and licenses: Academic/Nonprofit Terms; Industry Terms: Not Available to Industry
Depositor comments: Please visit https://doi.org/10.1101/2019.12.27.889089 for bioRxiv preprint.
How to cite: pLentiRNACRISPR_005 - hU6-DR_BsmBI-EFS-RfxCas13d-NLS-2A-Puro-WPRE was a gift from Neville Sanjana (Addgene plasmid # 138147 ; http://n2t.net/addgene:138147 ; RRID:Addgene_138147)
